>Addgene plasmid #31966 | myc-hULK2 | addgene partial sequence | sequence record 37082 | SP6 5'-ATTTAGGTGACACTATAG-3'
GGTGTCCACTCCCAGGTCCAACTGCACCTCGGTTCTATCGATTGAATTCCCGAACCGACAGTCGGTCTCT
TCACCAAGGCCATTCGCGCCACCATGGAGCAAAAGCTCATTTCTGAGGAAGATCTCAATGGTGGTGGTGG
TGGGTCGAGCATGGAGGTGGTGGGTGACTTCGAGTACAGCAAGAGGGATCTCGTGGGACACGGGGCCTTC
GCCGTGGTCTTCCGGGGGCGGCACCGCCAGAAAACTGATTGGGAGGTAGCTATTAAAAGTATTAATAAAA
AGAACTTGTCAAAATCACAAATACTGCTTGGAAAGGAAATTAAAATCTTAAAGGAACTTCAGCATGAAAA
TATTGTAGCACTCTATGATGTTCAGGAATTACCCAACTCTGTCTTTTTGGTGATGGAGTATTGCAATGGT
GGAGACCTCGCAGATTATTTGCAAGCGAAAGGGACTCTCAGTGAAGACACGATCAGAGTGTTTCTGCATC
AGATTGCTGCTGCCATGCGAATCCTGCACAGCAAAGGAATCATCCACAGAGATCTCAAACCACAGAACAT
CTTGCTGTCCTATGCCAATCGCAGAAAATCAAGTGTCAGTGGTATTCGCATCAAAATAGCGGATTTTGGT
TTTGCTCGTTACCTACATAGTAACATGATGGCTGCAACACTGTGTGGATCCCCGATGTACATGGCTCCTG
AGGTTATTAT
