[The description below was written by a language model from this plasmid's Addgene catalogue record.]
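Description:
myc-hULK2 is a mammalian expression plasmid built on the pRK5 backbone (about 4.75 kb without insert) that carries the human ULK2 coding sequence, also known as ATG1B or Unc51.2. The insert was placed between SalI and NotI sites by restriction cloning, and it is fused at its N terminus to a myc epitope tag. Expression in mammalian cells is driven by the CMV promoter, a strong constitutive viral promoter suited to transient transfection. An SP6 promoter is also recorded upstream of the insert. This bacteriophage promoter can support in vitro transcription and serves as a sequencing primer site. The listed 3′ sequencing primer implies an SV40 polyadenylation signal downstream of the insert, although no feature table is provided to confirm the exact layout. The plasmid is propagated in E. coli under ampicillin selection. The record does not state the origin of replication, lists the copy number as unknown, and names no mammalian selection marker.

ULK2 is a serine/threonine kinase related to yeast Atg1 and acts early in autophagy induction. The associated work concerns ULK-Atg13-FIP200 complexes and how they relay mTOR signalling to the autophagy machinery. In that context, the myc tag allows the overexpressed kinase to be detected by immunoblotting or immunofluorescence. It also allows immunoprecipitation with anti-myc antibodies, for example to examine binding partners, phosphorylation state or kinase activity. The record gives no insert size, and it does not mention any mutations, so whether the clone is full-length wild-type sequence is not explicitly stated.
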