Addgene plasmid #31966: myc-hULK2
Depositing lab: Do-Hyung Kim. Depositing organization: University of Minnesota. Publication: ULK-Atg13-FIP200 complexes mediate mTOR signaling to the autophagy machinery. Jung CH, Jun CB, Ro SH, Kim YM, Otto NM, Cao J, Kundu M, Kim DH. Mol Biol Cell. 2009 Apr;20(7):1992-2003. Epub 2009 Feb 18. 10.1091/mbc.e08-12-1249 PubMed 19225151.
Backbone
  Vector backbone: pRK5
  Backbone size w/o insert (bp): 4754
  Vector type: Mammalian Expression
Growth in bacteria
  Bacterial resistance: Ampicillin, 100 μg/mL
  Growth temperature: 37°C
  Growth strain: DH5alpha
  Copy number: Unknown
Gene/Insert
  Gene/Insert name: ULK2
  Species: H. sapiens (human)
  Entrez Gene: ULK2 (a.k.a. ATG1B, Unc51.2)
  Promoter: CMV, SP6
  Tag / fusion protein: myc (N terminal on insert)
  Cloning method: Restriction Enzyme; 5′ cloning site SalI (unknown if destroyed); 3′ cloning site NotI (unknown if destroyed)
  Sequencing primers: 5′ SP6; 3′ SV40pA-R
Terms and licenses: Academic/Nonprofit Terms; Industry Terms: Not Available to Industry
How to cite: myc-hULK2 was a gift from Do-Hyung Kim (Addgene plasmid # 31966 ; http://n2t.net/addgene:31966 ; RRID:Addgene_31966)
